Addgene plasmid #74785: pGM59
Purpose: Expresses 3XFLAG::GR LBD::DAF-16A from the hsp16.48 promoter
Depositing lab: Jordan Ward & Keith Yamamoto. Depositing organization: University of California, San Francisco (UCSF). Publication: A New Tool for Inducible Gene Expression in Caenorhabditis elegans. Monsalve GC, Yamamoto KR, Ward JD. Genetics. 2019 Feb;211(2):419-430. doi: 10.1534/genetics.118.301705. Epub 2018 Nov 30. PubMed 30504365.
Backbone
  Vector backbone: pABC
  Total vector size (bp): 6220
  Vector type: Worm Expression
Growth in bacteria
  Bacterial resistance: Ampicillin, 100 μg/mL
  Growth temperature: 37°C
  Growth strain: DH5alpha
  Copy number: High Copy
Gene/Insert
  Cloning method: Gibson Cloning
  Sequencing primers: 5′ tgtaaaacgacggccagtgaattgtaatacgactcactataggg
Terms and licenses: Academic/Nonprofit Terms; Industry Terms: Not Available to Industry
Depositor comments: bioRxiv doi.org/10.1101/445833
How to cite: pGM59 was a gift from Jordan Ward & Keith Yamamoto (Addgene plasmid # 74785 ; http://n2t.net/addgene:74785 ; RRID:Addgene_74785)
