[The description below was written by a language model from this plasmid's Addgene catalogue record and pLannotate feature annotations shown in this document.]
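Description:
pGM59 is a 6,220 bp worm expression plasmid built by Gibson cloning in a backbone recorded as pABC. Its annotated features resemble a pBluescript-type cloning vector: a high-copy ColE1/pUC origin, an ampicillin resistance gene (β-lactamase) with its own promoter for selection in E. coli, an f1 phage origin, and remnants of the lacZα/lac promoter/operator region. T7 and T3 promoters flank the site where the expression cassette sits. No marker for selecting or identifying transgenic worms is annotated or listed.

The payload is a single C. elegans expression cassette. The hsp16.48 (hsp-16.48) heat-shock promoter drives a fusion protein described as 3XFLAG::GR LBD::DAF-16A, and the cassette ends with the tbb-2 (β-tubulin) terminator/3′ region. The feature table detects a FLAG epitope fragment at the N-terminus. This is followed by a fragment of human NR3C1, corresponding to the glucocorticoid receptor ligand-binding domain, and then by a fragment of the C. elegans FOXO-family forkhead transcription factor DAF-16. A gap between the NR3C1 and daf-16 annotations is unannotated, and the automated annotation probably captures the DAF-16A coding region only in part.

Steroid receptor ligand-binding domains are commonly fused to a protein so that its activity or nuclear localisation depends on added hormone. Here that would add ligand control of DAF-16A on top of heat-shock control of transcription, and the FLAG tag allows detection or immunoprecipitation. This fits the associated work on an inducible gene expression tool for C. elegans, although the record does not specify the ligand used or how the plasmid is delivered into worms.
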