Features (pLannotate 1.2.2; 16 found; start..end, strand, type, name):
     33..461     -  rep_origin     f1 ori (sequence partly withheld): f1 bacteriophage origin of replication; arrow indicates direction of (+) strand synthesis
    466..623     -  CDS            lacZα (fragment): LacZα fragment of β-galactosidase; lacZ fragment
    626..644     +  promoter       T7 promoter: promoter for bacteriophage T7 RNA polymerase
    730..1034    +  promoter       hsp16-48 promoter: promoter for the C. elegans heat shock protein 16-48 gene (Russnak and Candido, 1985)
   1093..1113    +  CDS            FLAG (fragment): FLAG® epitope tag, followed by an enterokinase cleavage site
   1117..1998    +  CDS            NR3C1 (fragment): GCR_HUMAN - Also known as GRL. Experimental evidence at protein level: Swiss-Prot protein existence level 1. [Isoform Alpha-D3]: Has lowest transcriptional activation activity of all isoforms created by alternative initiation (PubMed:15866175, PubMed:23820903). Has transcriptional repression activity (PubMed:23303127). From Homo sapiens (Human).
   2443..3594    +  CDS            daf-16 (fragment): FOXO_CAEEL - Experimental evidence at protein level: Swiss-Prot protein existence level 1. Forkhead-type transcription factor (PubMed:9360933). Binds to the promoters of genes that contain the daf-16 binding element (DBE), TTGTTTAC, in their regulatory region (PubMed:10880363, PubMed:23770237). Functions in the Insulin/IGF-1-like signaling (IIS) mediated pathway which affects lipogenesis, lifespan, starvation survival, heat shock and oxidative stress responses, and dauer formation (PubMed:9360933, PubMed:8247153, PubMed:11747821, PubMed:11747825, PubMed:11381260, PubMed:14622602, PubMed:127505
   3604..3927    +  terminator     tbb-2 terminator: tbb-2; transcription terminator for the C. elegans tubulin beta-2 gene
   4035..4053    -  promoter       T3 promoter: promoter for bacteriophage T3 RNA polymerase
   4098..4114    -  protein_bind   lac operator: The lac repressor binds to the lac operator to inhibit transcription in E. coli. This inhibition can be relieved by adding lactose or isopropyl-β-D-thiogalactopyranoside (IPTG). lac repressor encoded by lacI
   4122..4152    -  promoter       lac promoter: promoter for the E. coli lac operon
   4167..4188    -  protein_bind   CAP binding site: CAP binding activates transcription in the presence of cAMP. E. coli catabolite activator protein
   4201..4293    -  CDS            lacI (fragment): lac repressor; lacI; The lac repressor binds to the lac operator to inhibit transcription in E. coli. This inhibition can be relieved by adding lactose or isopropyl-β-D-thiogalactopyranoside (IPTG).
   4476..5064    -  rep_origin     ori: high-copy-number ColE1/pMB1/pBR322/pUC origin of replication
   5235..6095    -  CDS            AmpR: β-lactamase; bla; confers resistance to ampicillin, carbenicillin, and related antibiotics
   6096..6200    -  promoter       AmpR promoter: bla
>Addgene plasmid #74785 | pGM59 | addgene full sequence | sequence record 476949 | Addgene NGS Result
CACCTAAATTGTAAGCGTTAATATTTTGTTAAAATTCGCGTTAAATTTTTGTTAAATCAGCTCATTTTTT
AACCAATAGGCCGAAATCGGCAAAATCCCTTATAAATCAAAAGAATAGACCGAGATAGGGT
[37 nt withheld, positions 132-168]
AAAGAACGTGGACTCCAACGTCAAAGG
[49 nt withheld, positions 196-244]
T
[91 nt withheld, positions 246-336]
G
[124 nt withheld, positions 338-461]
CCCATTCGCCATTCAGGCTGCGCAACTGTTGGGAAGGGCGATCGGTGCGGGCCTCTTCGCTATTACGCCA
GCTGGCGAAAGGGGGATGTGCTGCAAGGCGATTAAGTTGGGTAACGCCAGGGTTTTCCCAGTCACGACGT
TGTAAAACGACGGCCAGTGAATTGTAATACGACTCACTATAGGGCGAATTGGGTACCGCTGGACGGAAAT
AGTGGTAAAGTGACATGATTGTAGTTTGAAGATTTCACAATTAGAGTGAATGTTGTTTGGTTCGGTTTTG
TCACTGTATTTATACTCATTTCCACCTTTTTCTAGAACATTCGAGCTGCTTCTTACAAAAGGAGGCGACT
CACATTCAGAACATTGAGAAATAGTGTGCGACTGAAGAAACCCAGATACTTTTTCAATCTGCGTCTCTTT
GCACCTATGGGGTGTATTTTGAAATGAATGCATCTAGGACCTTCTAGAACATTCTAAACGGCTGCAGGAT
ACGGGTATATAAGCCAATCGTGTTCAGAGGAAACCAATACACTTTGTTCAAGTGCTTACTGTTCATTCTC
TAAACTTCAAGAACTAGAAAAAAATGGACTACAAGGACCACGACGGAGACTACAAGGACCACGACATCGA
CTACAAGGACGACGACGACAAGATGGCCCCAAAGAAGAAGCGTAAGGTCGGAATCCACGGAGTCCCAGCC
GCCATTCAGCAGGCCACTACAGGAGTCTCACAAGAAACCTCTGAAAATCCTGGTAACAAAACAATAGTAC
CTGCAACGTTACCACAACTCACCCCTACCCTGGTGTCACTGTTGGAGGTTATTGAACCTGAAGTGTTATA
TGCAGGATATGATAGCTCTGTTCCAGACTCAACTTGGAGGATCATGACTACGCTCAACATGTTAGGAGGG
CGGCAAGTGATTGCAGCAGTGAAATGGGCAAAGGCAATACCAGGTTTCAGGAACTTACACCTGGATGACC
AAATGACCCTACTGCAGTACTCCTGGATGTTTCTTATGGCATTTGCTCTGGGGTGGAGATCATATAGACA
ATCAAGTGCAAACCTGCTGTGTTTTGCTCCTGATCTGATTATTAATGAGCAGAGAATGACTCTACCCTGC
ATGTACGACCAATGTAAACACATGCTGTATGTTTCCTCTGAGTTACACAGGCTTCAGGTATCTTATGAAG
AGTATCTCTGTATGAAAACCTTACTGCTTCTCTCTTCAGTTCCTAAGGACGGTCTGAAGAGCCAAGAGCT
ATTTGATGAAATTAGAATGACCTACATCAAAGAGCTAGGAAAAGCCATTGTCAAGAGGGAAGGAAACTCC
AGCCAGAACTGGCAGCGGTTTTATCAACTGACAAAACTCTTGGATTCTATGCATGAAGTGGTTGAAAATC
TCCTTAACTATTGCTTCCAAACATTTTTGGATAAGACCATGAGTATTGAATTCCCCGAGATGTTAGCTGA
AATCATCACCAATCAGATACCAAAATATTCAAATGGAAATATCAAAAAACTTCTGTTTCATCAAAAGCTG
CAGATGAACGACTCAATAGACGACGATTTTCCGCCGGAGCCACGTGGCAGGTGTTACACGTGGCCAATGC
AACAATACATCTATCAGGAATCGTCAGCAACCATTCCCCATCACCATTTAAATCAACACAACAATCCGTA
TCATCCAATGCATCCTCATCATCAATTACCTCATATGCAACAACTTCCTCAACCTCTATTGAATCTTAAC
ATGACGACGTTAACATCTTCTGGCAGTTCCGTGGCCAGTTCCATTGGAGGCGGAGCTCAATGCTCTCCGT
GCGCGTCGGGCTCCTCGACCGCTGCAACAAATTCCTCTCAACAGCAGCAGACCGTTGGTCAAATGCTTGC
TGCATCGGTGCCTTGTTCTTCATCTGGCATGACACTTGGAATGTCACTTAATCTGTCACAAGGCGGTGGT
CCAATGCCGGCAAAAAAGAAGCGTTGTCGTAAGAAGCCAACCGATCAATTGGCACAGAAGAAACCGAATC
CATGGGGTGAGGAATCCTATTCGGATATCATTGCCAAAGCATTGGAATCGGCGCCAGACGGAAGGCTTAA
ACTCAATGAGATTTATCAATGGTTCTCTGATAATATTCCCTACTTTGGAGAACGATCTAGTCCCGAGGAG
GCCGCCGGATGGAAGAACTCGATCCGTCACAATCTGTCTCTTCATTCTCGTTTCATGCGAATTCAGAATG
AAGGAGCCGGAAAGAGCTCGTGGTGGGTTATTAATCCAGATGCAAAGCCAGGAAGGAATCCACGGCGTAC
ACGTGAACGATCCAATACTATTGAGACGACTACAAAGGCTCAACTCGAAAAATCTCGCCGCGGAGCCAAG
AAGAGGATAAAGGAGAGAGCATTGATGGGCTCCCTTCACTCGACACTTAATGGAAATTCGATTGCCGGAT
CGATTCAAACGATTTCTCACGATTTGTATGATGATGATTCAATGCAAGGAGCATTTGATAACGTTCCATC
ATCTTTCCGTCCCCGAACTCAATCGAACCTCTCGATTCCTGGATCGTCGTCTCGTGTTTCTCCAGCTATT
GGAAGTGATATCTATGATGATCTAGAATTCCCATCATGGGTTGGCGAATCGGTTCCAGCAATTCCAAGTG
ATATTGTTGATAGAACTGATCAAATGCGTATCGATGCAACTACTCATATTGGTGGAGTTCAGATTAAGCA
GGAGTCGAAGCCGATTAAGACGGAACCAATTGCTCCACCACCATCATACCACGAGTTGAACAGTGTCCGT
GGATCGTGTGCTCAGAATCCACTTCTTCGAAATCCAATTGTGCCAAGCACTAACTTCAAGCCAATGCCAC
TACCGGGTGCCTATGGAAACTATCAAAATGGTGGAATAACTCCAATCAATTGGCTATCAACATCCAACTC
ATCTCCACTGCCTGGAATTCAATCGTGTGGAATTGTAGCTGCACAGCATACTGTCGCTTCTTCATCGGCT
CTTCCAATTGATTTGGAAAATCTGACACTTCCCGATCAGCCACTGATGGATACTATGGATGTTGATGCAT
TGATCAGACATGAGCTGAGTCAAGCTGGAGGGCAGCATATTCATTTTGATTTGTAAGAATTCATGCAAGA
TCCTTTCAAGCATTCCCTTCTTCTCTATCACTCTTCTTTCTTTTTGTCAAAAAATTCTCTCGCTAATTTA
TTTGCTTTTTTAATGTTATTATTTTATGACTTTTTATAGTCACTGAAAAGTTTGCATCTGAGTGAAGTGA
ATGCTATCAAAATGTGATTCTGTCTGATGTACTTTCACAATCTCTCTTCAATTCCATTTTGAAGTGCTTT
AAACCCGAAAGGTTGAGAAAAATGCGAGCGCTCAAATATTTGTATTGTGTTCGTTGAGTGACCCAACAAA
AAGAGGAAACTTTATTGTGCCGCCAAGAAAAAAGTCTCATTGCCTAAGAGAAACATATGTGGTTGGAAAT
CTTCCAGATCGTGGATCACTAGTATGTGGTTGGAAATCTTCCAGATCGTGGATCAGAGCTCCAGCTTTTG
TTCCCTTTAGTGAGGGTTAATTTCGAGCTTGGCGTAATCATGGTCATAGCTGTTTCCTGTGTGAAATTGT
TATCCGCTCACAATTCCACACAACATACGAGCCGGAAGCATAAAGTGTAAAGCCTGGGGTGCCTAATGAG
TGAGCTAACTCACATTAATTGCGTTGCGCTCACTGCCCGCTTTCCAGTCGGGAAACCTGTCGTGCCAGCT
GCATTAATGAATCGGCCAACGCGCGGGGAGAGGCGGTTTGCGTATTGGGCGCTCTTCCGCTTCCTCGCTC
ACTGACTCGCTGCGCTCGGTCGTTCGGCTGCGGCGAGCGGTATCAGCTCACTCAAAGGCGGTAATACGGT
TATCCACAGAATCAGGGGATAACGCAGGAAAGAACATGTGAGCAAAAGGCCAGCAAAAGGCCAGGAACCG
TAAAAAGGCCGCGTTGCTGGCGTTTTTCCATAGGCTCCGCCCCCCTGACGAGCATCACAAAAATCGACGC
TCAAGTCAGAGGTGGCGAAACCCGACAGGACTATAAAGATACCAGGCGTTTCCCCCTGGAAGCTCCCTCG
TGCGCTCTCCTGTTCCGACCCTGCCGCTTACCGGATACCTGTCCGCCTTTCTCCCTTCGGGAAGCGTGGC
GCTTTCTCATAGCTCACGCTGTAGGTATCTCAGTTCGGTGTAGGTCGTTCGCTCCAAGCTGGGCTGTGTG
CACGAACCCCCCGTTCAGCCCGACCGCTGCGCCTTATCCGGTAACTATCGTCTTGAGTCCAACCCGGTAA
GACACGACTTATCGCCACTGGCAGCAGCCACTGGTAACAGGATTAGCAGAGCGAGGTATGTAGGCGGTGC
TACAGAGTTCTTGAAGTGGTGGCCTAACTACGGCTACACTAGAAGAACAGTATTTGGTATCTGCGCTCTG
CTGAAGCCAGTTACCTTCGGAAAAAGAGTTGGTAGCTCTTGATCCGGCAAACAAACCACCGCTGGTAGCG
GTGGTTTTTTTGTTTGCAAGCAGCAGATTACGCGCAGAAAAAAAGGATCTCAAGAAGATCCTTTGATCTT
TTCTACGGGGTCTGACGCTCAGTGGAACGAAAACTCACGTTAAGGGATTTTGGTCATGAGATTATCAAAA
AGGATCTTCACCTAGATCCTTTTAAATTAAAAATGAAGTTTTAAATCAATCTAAAGTATATATGAGTAAA
CTTGGTCTGACAGTTACCAATGCTTAATCAGTGAGGCACCTATCTCAGCGATCTGTCTATTTCGTTCATC
CATAGTTGCCTGACTCCCCGTCGTGTAGATAACTACGATACGGGAGGGCTTACCATCTGGCCCCAGTGCT
GCAATGATACCGCGAGACCCACGCTCACCGGCTCCAGATTTATCAGCAATAAACCAGCCAGCCGGAAGGG
CCGAGCGCAGAAGTGGTCCTGCAACTTTATCCGCCTCCATCCAGTCTATTAATTGTTGCCGGGAAGCTAG
AGTAAGTAGTTCGCCAGTTAATAGTTTGCGCAACGTTGTTGCCATTGCTACAGGCATCGTGGTGTCACGC
TCGTCGTTTGGTATGGCTTCATTCAGCTCCGGTTCCCAACGATCAAGGCGAGTTACATGATCCCCCATGT
TGTGCAAAAAAGCGGTTAGCTCCTTCGGTCCTCCGATCGTTGTCAGAAGTAAGTTGGCCGCAGTGTTATC
ACTCATGGTTATGGCAGCACTGCATAATTCTCTTACTGTCATGCCATCCGTAAGATGCTTTTCTGTGACT
GGTGAGTACTCAACCAAGTCATTCTGAGAATAGTGTATGCGGCGACCGAGTTGCTCTTGCCCGGCGTCAA
TACGGGATAATACCGCGCCACATAGCAGAACTTTAAAAGTGCTCATCATTGGAAAACGTTCTTCGGGGCG
AAAACTCTCAAGGATCTTACCGCTGTTGAGATCCAGTTCGATGTAACCCACTCGTGCACCCAACTGATCT
TCAGCATCTTTTACTTTCACCAGCGTTTCTGGGTGAGCAAAAACAGGAAGGCAAAATGCCGCAAAAAAGG
GAATAAGGGCGACACGGAAATGTTGAATACTCATACTCTTCCTTTTTCAATATTATTGAAGCATTTATCA
GGGTTATTGTCTCATGAGCGGATACATATTTGAATGTATTTAGAAAAATAAACAAATAGGGGTTCCGCGC
ACATTTCCCCGAAAAGTGC
