Features (pLannotate 1.2.2; 16 found; start..end, strand, type, name):
     33..461     -  rep_origin     f1 ori (sequence partly withheld): f1 bacteriophage origin of replication; arrow indicates direction of (+) strand synthesis
    466..623     -  CDS            lacZα (fragment): LacZα fragment of β-galactosidase; lacZ fragment
    626..644     +  promoter       T7 promoter: promoter for bacteriophage T7 RNA polymerase
    730..1034    +  promoter       hsp16-48 promoter: promoter for the C. elegans heat shock protein 16-48 gene (Russnak and Candido, 1985)
   1093..1113    +  CDS            FLAG (fragment): FLAG® epitope tag, followed by an enterokinase cleavage site
   1117..1998    +  CDS            NR3C1 (fragment): GCR_HUMAN - Also known as GRL. Experimental evidence at protein level: Swiss-Prot protein existence level 1. [Isoform Alpha-D3]: Has lowest transcriptional activation activity of all isoforms created by alternative initiation (PubMed:15866175, PubMed:23820903). Has transcriptional repression activity (PubMed:23303127). From Homo sapiens (Human).
   2443..3594    +  CDS            daf-16 (fragment): FOXO_CAEEL - Experimental evidence at protein level: Swiss-Prot protein existence level 1. Forkhead-type transcription factor (PubMed:9360933). Binds to the promoters of genes that contain the daf-16 binding element (DBE), TTGTTTAC, in their regulatory region (PubMed:10880363, PubMed:23770237). Functions in the Insulin/IGF-1-like signaling (IIS) mediated pathway which affects lipogenesis, lifespan, starvation survival, heat shock and oxidative stress responses, and dauer formation (PubMed:9360933, PubMed:8247153, PubMed:11747821, PubMed:11747825, PubMed:11381260, PubMed:14622602, PubMed:127505
   3604..3927    +  terminator     tbb-2 terminator: tbb-2; transcription terminator for the C. elegans tubulin beta-2 gene
   4035..4053    -  promoter       T3 promoter: promoter for bacteriophage T3 RNA polymerase
   4098..4114    -  protein_bind   lac operator: The lac repressor binds to the lac operator to inhibit transcription in E. coli. This inhibition can be relieved by adding lactose or isopropyl-β-D-thiogalactopyranoside (IPTG). lac repressor encoded by lacI
   4122..4152    -  promoter       lac promoter: promoter for the E. coli lac operon
   4167..4188    -  protein_bind   CAP binding site: CAP binding activates transcription in the presence of cAMP. E. coli catabolite activator protein
   4201..4293    -  CDS            lacI (fragment): lac repressor; lacI; The lac repressor binds to the lac operator to inhibit transcription in E. coli. This inhibition can be relieved by adding lactose or isopropyl-β-D-thiogalactopyranoside (IPTG).
   4476..5064    -  rep_origin     ori: high-copy-number ColE1/pMB1/pBR322/pUC origin of replication
   5235..6095    -  CDS            AmpR: β-lactamase; bla; confers resistance to ampicillin, carbenicillin, and related antibiotics
   6096..6200    -  promoter       AmpR promoter: bla
>Addgene plasmid #74785 | pGM59 | analyzer sequence | sequence record 141451
CACCTAAATTGTAAGCGTTAATATTTTGTTAAAATTCGCGTTAAATTTTTGTTAAATCAGCTCATTTTTT
AACCAATAGGCCGAAATCGGCAAAATCCCTTATAAATCAAAAGAATAGACCGAGATAGGGT
[37 nt withheld, positions 132-168]
AAAGAACGTGGACTCCAACGTCAAAGG
[49 nt withheld, positions 196-244]
T
[91 nt withheld, positions 246-336]
G
[124 nt withheld, positions 338-461]
CCCATTCGCCATTCAGGCTGCGCAACTGTTGGGAAGGGCGATCGGTGCGGGCCTCTTCGCTATTACGCCA
GCTGGCGAAAGGGGGATGTGCTGCAAGGCGATTAAGTTGGGTAACGCCAGGGTTTTCCCAGTCACGACGT
TGTAAAACGACGGCCAGTGAATTGTAATACGACTCACTATAGGGCGAATTGGGTACCGCTGGACGGAAAT
AGTGGTAAAGTGACATGATTGTAGTTTGAAGATTTCACAATTAGAGTGAATGTTGTTTGGTTCGGTTTTG
TCACTGTATTTATACTCATTTCCACCTTTTTCTAGAACATTCGAGCTGCTTCTTACAAAAGGAGGCGACT
CACATTCAGAACATTGAGAAATAGTGTGCGACTGAAGAAACCCAGATACTTTTTCAATCTGCGTCTCTTT
GCACCTATGGGGTGTATTTTGAAATGAATGCATCTAGGACCTTCTAGAACATTCTAAACGGCTGCAGGAT
ACGGGTATATAAGCCAATCGTGTTCAGAGGAAACCAATACACTTTGTTCAAGTGCTTACTGTTCATTCTC
TAAACTTCAAGAACTAGAAAAAAATGGACTACAAGGACCACGACGGAGACTACAAGGACCACGACATCGA
CTACAAGGACGACGACGACAAGATGGCCCCAAAGAAGAAGCGTAAGGTCGGAATCCACGGAGTCCCAGCC
GCCATTCAGCAGGCCACTACAGGAGTCTCACAAGAAACCTCTGAAAATCCTGGTAACAAAACAATAGTTC
CTGCAACGTTACCACAACTCACCCCTACCCTGGTGTCACTGTTGGAGGTTATTGAACCTGAAGTGTTATA
TGCAGGATATGATAGCTCTGTTCCAGACTCAACTTGGAGGATCATGACTACGCTCAACATGTTAGGAGGG
CGGCAAGTGATTGCAGCAGTGAAATGGGCAAAGGCAATACCAGGTTTCAGGAACTTACACCTGGATGACC
AAATGACCCTACTGCAGTACTCCTGGATGTTTCTTATGGCATTTGCTCTGGGGTGGAGATCATATAGACA
ATCAAGTGCAAACCTGCTGTGTTTTGCTCCTGATCTGATTATTAATGAGCAGAGAATGACTCTACCCTGC
ATGTACGACCAATGTAAACACATGCTGTATGTTTCCTCTGAGTTACACAGGCTTCAGGTATCTTATGAAG
AGTATCTCTGTATGAAAACCTTACTGCTTCTCTCTTCAGTTCCTAAGGACGGTCTGAAGAGCCAAGAGCT
ATTTGATGAAATTAGAATGACCTACATCAAAGAGCTAGGAAAAGCCATTGTCAAGAGGGAAGGAAACTCC
AGCCAGAACTGGCAGCGGTTTTATCAACTGACAAAACTCTTGGATTCTATGCATGAAGTGGTTGAAAATC
TCCTTAACTATTGCTTCCAAACATTTTTGGATAAGACCATGAGTATTGAATTCCCCGAGATGTTAGCTGA
AATCATCACCAATCAGATACCAAAATATTCAAATGGAAATATCAAAAAACTTCTGTTTCATCAAAAGCTG
CAGATGAACGACTCAATAGACGACGATTTTCCGCCGGAGCCACGTGGCAGGTGTTACACGTGGCCAATGC
AACAATACATCTATCAGGAATCGTCAGCAACCATTCCCCATCACCATTTAAATCAACACAACAATCCGTA
TCATCCAATGCATCCTCATCATCAATTACCTCATATGCAACAACTTCCTCAACCTCTATTGAATCTTAAC
ATGACGACGTTAACATCTTCTGGCAGTTCCGTGGCCAGTTCCATTGGAGGCGGAGCTCAATGCTCTCCGT
GCGCGTCGGGCTCCTCGACCGCTGCAACAAATTCCTCTCAACAGCAGCAGACCGTTGGTCAAATGCTTGC
TGCATCGGTGCCTTGTTCTTCATCTGGCATGACACTTGGAATGTCACTTAATCTGTCACAAGGCGGTGGT
CCAATGCCGGCAAAAAAGAAGCGTTGTCGTAAGAAGCCAACCGATCAATTGGCACAGAAGAAACCGAATC
CATGGGGTGAGGAATCCTATTCGGATATCATTGCCAAAGCATTGGAATCGGCGCCAGACGGAAGGCTTAA
ACTCAATGAGATTTATCAATGGTTCTCTGATAATATTCCCTACTTTGGAGAACGATCTAGTCCCGAGGAG
GCCGCCGGATGGAAGAACTCGATCCGTCACAATCTGTCTCTTCATTCTCGTTTCATGCGAATTCAGAATG
AAGGAGCCGGAAAGAGCTCGTGGTGGGTTATTAATCCAGATGCAAAGCCAGGAAGGAATCCACGGCGTAC
ACGTGAACGATCCAATACTATTGAGACGACTACAAAGGCTCAACTCGAAAAATCTCGCCGCGGAGCCAAG
AAGAGGATAAAGGAGAGAGCATTGATGGGCTCCCTTCACTCGACACTTAATGGAAATTCGATTGCCGGAT
CGATTCAAACGATTTCTCACGATTTGTATGATGATGATTCAATGCAAGGAGCATTTGATAACGTTCCATC
ATCTTTCCGTCCCCGAACTCAATCGAACCTCTCGATTCCTGGATCGTCGTCTCGTGTTTCTCCAGCTATT
GGAAGTGATATCTATGATGATCTAGAATTCCCATCATGGGTTGGCGAATCGGTTCCAGCAATTCCAAGTG
ATATTGTTGATAGAACTGATCAAATGCGTATCGATGCAACTACTCATATTGGTGGAGTTCAGATTAAGCA
GGAGTCGAAGCCGATTAAGACGGAACCAATTGCTCCACCACCATCATACCACGAGTTGAACAGTGTCCGT
GGATCGTGTGCTCAGAATCCACTTCTTCGAAATCCAATTGTGCCAAGCACTAACTTCAAGCCAATGCCAC
TACCGGGTGCCTATGGAAACTATCAAAATGGTGGAATAACTCCAATCAATTGGCTATCAACATCCAACTC
ATCTCCACTGCCTGGAATTCAATCGTGTGGAATTGTAGCTGCACAGCATACTGTCGCTTCTTCATCGGCT
CTTCCAATTGATTTGGAAAATCTGACACTTCCCGATCAGCCACTGATGGATACTATGGATGTTGATGCAT
TGATCAGACATGAGCTGAGTCAAGCTGGAGGGCAGCATATTCATTTTGATTTGTAAGAATTCATGCAAGA
TCCTTTCAAGCATTCCCTTCTTCTCTATCACTCTTCTTTCTTTTTGTCAAAAAATTCTCTCGCTAATTTA
TTTGCTTTTTTAATGTTATTATTTTATGACTTTTTATAGTCACTGAAAAGTTTGCATCTGAGTGAAGTGA
ATGCTATCAAAATGTGATTCTGTCTGATGTACTTTCACAATCTCTCTTCAATTCCATTTTGAAGTGCTTT
AAACCCGAAAGGTTGAGAAAAATGCGAGCGCTCAAATATTTGTATTGTGTTCGTTGAGTGACCCAACAAA
AAGAGGAAACTTTATTGTGCCGCCAAGAAAAAAGTCTCATTGCCTAAGAGAAACATATGTGGTTGGAAAT
CTTCCAGATCGTGGATCACTAGTATGTGGTTGGAAATCTTCCAGATCGTGGATCAGAGCTCCAGCTTTTG
TTCCCTTTAGTGAGGGTTAATTTCGAGCTTGGCGTAATCATGGTCATAGCTGTTTCCTGTGTGAAATTGT
TATCCGCTCACAATTCCACACAACATACGAGCCGGAAGCATAAAGTGTAAAGCCTGGGGTGCCTAATGAG
TGAGCTAACTCACATTAATTGCGTTGCGCTCACTGCCCGCTTTCCAGTCGGGAAACCTGTCGTGCCAGCT
GCATTAATGAATCGGCCAACGCGCGGGGAGAGGCGGTTTGCGTATTGGGCGCTCTTCCGCTTCCTCGCTC
ACTGACTCGCTGCGCTCGGTCGTTCGGCTGCGGCGAGCGGTATCAGCTCACTCAAAGGCGGTAATACGGT
TATCCACAGAATCAGGGGATAACGCAGGAAAGAACATGTGAGCAAAAGGCCAGCAAAAGGCCAGGAACCG
TAAAAAGGCCGCGTTGCTGGCGTTTTTCCATAGGCTCCGCCCCCCTGACGAGCATCACAAAAATCGACGC
TCAAGTCAGAGGTGGCGAAACCCGACAGGACTATAAAGATACCAGGCGTTTCCCCCTGGAAGCTCCCTCG
TGCGCTCTCCTGTTCCGACCCTGCCGCTTACCGGATACCTGTCCGCCTTTCTCCCTTCGGGAAGCGTGGC
GCTTTCTCATAGCTCACGCTGTAGGTATCTCAGTTCGGTGTAGGTCGTTCGCTCCAAGCTGGGCTGTGTG
CACGAACCCCCCGTTCAGCCCGACCGCTGCGCCTTATCCGGTAACTATCGTCTTGAGTCCAACCCGGTAA
GACACGACTTATCGCCACTGGCAGCAGCCACTGGTAACAGGATTAGCAGAGCGAGGTATGTAGGCGGTGC
TACAGAGTTCTTGAAGTGGTGGCCTAACTACGGCTACACTAGAAGGACAGTATTTGGTATCTGCGCTCTG
CTGAAGCCAGTTACCTTCGGAAAAAGAGTTGGTAGCTCTTGATCCGGCAAACAAACCACCGCTGGTAGCG
GTGGTTTTTTTGTTTGCAAGCAGCAGATTACGCGCAGAAAAAAAGGATCTCAAGAAGATCCTTTGATCTT
TTCTACGGGGTCTGACGCTCAGTGGAACGAAAACTCACGTTAAGGGATTTTGGTCATGAGATTATCAAAA
AGGATCTTCACCTAGATCCTTTTAAATTAAAAATGAAGTTTTAAATCAATCTAAAGTATATATGAGTAAA
CTTGGTCTGACAGTTACCAATGCTTAATCAGTGAGGCACCTATCTCAGCGATCTGTCTATTTCGTTCATC
CATAGTTGCCTGACTCCCCGTCGTGTAGATAACTACGATACGGGAGGGCTTACCATCTGGCCCCAGTGCT
GCAATGATACCGCGAGACCCACGCTCACCGGCTCCAGATTTATCAGCAATAAACCAGCCAGCCGGAAGGG
CCGAGCGCAGAAGTGGTCCTGCAACTTTATCCGCCTCCATCCAGTCTATTAATTGTTGCCGGGAAGCTAG
AGTAAGTAGTTCGCCAGTTAATAGTTTGCGCAACGTTGTTGCCATTGCTACAGGCATCGTGGTGTCACGC
TCGTCGTTTGGTATGGCTTCATTCAGCTCCGGTTCCCAACGATCAAGGCGAGTTACATGATCCCCCATGT
TGTGCAAAAAAGCGGTTAGCTCCTTCGGTCCTCCGATCGTTGTCAGAAGTAAGTTGGCCGCAGTGTTATC
ACTCATGGTTATGGCAGCACTGCATAATTCTCTTACTGTCATGCCATCCGTAAGATGCTTTTCTGTGACT
GGTGAGTACTCAACCAAGTCATTCTGAGAATAGTGTATGCGGCGACCGAGTTGCTCTTGCCCGGCGTCAA
TACGGGATAATACCGCGCCACATAGCAGAACTTTAAAAGTGCTCATCATTGGAAAACGTTCTTCGGGGCG
AAAACTCTCAAGGATCTTACCGCTGTTGAGATCCAGTTCGATGTAACCCACTCGTGCACCCAACTGATCT
TCAGCATCTTTTACTTTCACCAGCGTTTCTGGGTGAGCAAAAACAGGAAGGCAAAATGCCGCAAAAAAGG
GAATAAGGGCGACACGGAAATGTTGAATACTCATACTCTTCCTTTTTCAATATTATTGAAGCATTTATCA
GGGTTATTGTCTCATGAGCGGATACATATTTGAATGTATTTAGAAAAATAAACAAATAGGGGTTCCGCGC
ACATTTCCCCGAAAAGTGC
