>Addgene plasmid #74785 | pGM59 | addgene partial sequence | sequence record 142388 | T7 5'-TAATACGACTCACTATAGGG-3'
AAGTGACATGATTGTAGTTTGAAGATTTCACAATTAGAGTGAATGTTGTTTGGTTCGGTTTTGTCACTGT
ATTTATACTCATTTCCACCTTTTTCTAGAACATTCGAGCTGCTTCTTACAAAAGGAGGCGACTCACATTC
AGAACATTGAGAAATAGTGTGCGACTGAAGAAACCCAGATACTTTTTCAATCTGCGTCTCTTTGCACCTA
TGGGGTGTATTTTGAAATGAATGCATCTAGGACCTTCTAGAACATTCTAAACGGCTGCAGGATACGGGTA
TATAAGCCAATCGTGTTCAGAGGAAACCAATACACTTTGTTCAAGTGCTTACTGTTCATTCTCTAAACTT
CAAGAACTAGAAAAAAATGGACTACAAGGACCACGACGGAGACTACAAGGACCACGACATCGACTACAAG
GACGACGACGACAAGATGGCCCCAAAGAAGAAGCGTAAGGTCGGAATCCACGGAGTCCCAGCCGCCATTC
AGCAGGCCACTACAGGAGTCTCACAAGAAACCTCTGAAAATCCTGGTAACAAAACAATAGTACCTGCAAC
GTTACCACAACTCACCCCTACCCTGGTGTCACTGTTGGAGGTTATTGAACCTGAAGTGTTATATGCAGGA
TATGATAGCTCTGTTCCAGACTCAACTTGGAGGATCATGACTACGCTCAACATGTTAGGAGGGCGGCAAG
TGATTGCAGCAGTGAAATGGGCAAAGGCAATACCAGGTTTCAGGAACTTACACCTGGATGACCAAATGAC
CCTACTGCAGTACTCCTGGATGTTTCTTATGGCATTTGCTCTGGGGTGGAGATCATATAGACAATCAAGT
GCAA
