>Addgene plasmid #74785 | pGM59 | addgene partial sequence | sequence record 142389 | M13-Rev 5'-CAGGAAACAGCTATGACC-3'
CACTAAAGGGAACAAAAGCTGGAGCTCTGATCCACGATCTGGAAGATTTCCAACCACATACTAGTGATCC
ACGATCTGGAAGATTTCCAACCACATATGTTTCTCTTAGGCAATGAGACTTTTTTCTTGGCGGCACAATA
AAGTTTCCTCTTTTTGTTGGGTCACTCAACGAACACAATACAAATATTTGAGCGCTCGCATTTTTCTCAA
CCTTTCGGGTTTAAAGCACTTCAAAATGGAATTGAAGAGAGATTGTGAAAGTACATCAGACAGAATCACA
TTTTGATAGCATTCACTTCACTCAGATGCAAACTTTTCAGTGACTATAAAAAGTCATAAAATAATAACAT
TAAAAAAGCAAATAAATTAGCGAGAGAATTTTTTGACAAAAAGAAAGAAGAGTGATAGAGAAGAAGGGAA
TGCTTGAAAGGATCTTGCATGAATTCTTACAAATCAAAATGAATATGCTGCCCTCCAGCTTGACTCAGCT
CATGTCTGATCAATGCATCAACATCCATAGTATCCATCAGTGGCTGATCGGGAAGTGTCAGATTTTCCAA
ATCAATTGGAAGAGCCGATGAAGAAGCGACAGTATGCTGTGCAGCTACAATTCCACACGATTGAATTCCA
GGCAGTGGAGATGAGTTGGATGTTGATAGCCAATTGATTGGAGTTATTCCACCATTTTGATAGTTTCCAT
AGGCACCCGGTAGTGGCATTGGCTTGAAGTTAGTGCTTGGCACAATTGGATTTCGAAGAAGTGGATTCTG
AGCACACGATCCACGGACACTGTTCAACTCGTGGTATGATGGTGGTGGAGCAATTGGTTCCGTCTTAATC
GGCTTCGACTCCTGCTTAATCTGAACTCCACCAATATGAGTAGTTGCATCGATACGCATTTGATCAGTTC
TATCAACAATATCACTTGGAATTGCTGGAACCGATTCGCCAACCCATGATGGGAATTCTAGATCATCATA
GATATCACTTCC
